Addgene plasmid #172328: pLV-REPORT(PGK)
Purpose: LV REPORT containing minimal promoter driving monomeric nuclear Tomato 2a HSVtk 2a Neo followed by an PGK promoter driving nuclear d2eGFP E2A Hygromycin
Depositing lab: David Bersten. Depositing organization: Adelaide University. Publication: dFLASH; dual FLuorescent transcription factor Activity Sensor for Histone integrated live-cell reporting and high-content screening. Allen TP, Roennfeldt AE, Reckdharajkumar M, Liu M, Quinn RJ, Russell DL, Peet DJ, Whitelaw ML, Bersten DC. bioRxiv 2023.11.21.568191 10.1101/2023.11.21.568191.
Backbone
  Vector backbone: pLV
  Backbone size w/o insert (bp): 8000
  Total vector size (bp): 11839
  Vector type: Mammalian Expression, Lentiviral, Synthetic Biology
  Selectable markers: Neomycin (select with G418), Hygromycin ; HSVtk
Growth in bacteria
  Bacterial resistance: Ampicillin, 100 μg/mL
  Growth temperature: 37°C
  Growth strain: NEB Stable
  Copy number: High Copy
Gene/Insert 1
  Gene/Insert name: monomeric nuclear Tomato
  Species: Synthetic
  Tag / fusion protein: 3x SV40 NLS (C terminal on insert)
Gene/Insert 2
  Gene/Insert name: d2eGFP
  Species: Synthetic
  Promoter: PGK
  Tag / fusion protein: 3x SV40 NLS (N terminal on insert)
  Cloning method: Unknown
  Sequencing primers: 5′ n/a
Gene/Insert 3
  Gene/Insert name: HygR (alt names: hygromycin B phosphotransferase; hph)
Terms and licenses: Academic/Nonprofit Terms; Industry Terms: Not Available to Industry
Depositor comments: Our lab uses DH5alpha cells for growth, and recombination is generally not a problem with this lenti backbone. Use NEBstable or similar strains if recombination observed. Please visit https://www.biorxiv.org/content/10.1101/2023.11.21.568191v2 for bioRxiv preprint.
How to cite: pLV-REPORT(PGK) was a gift from David Bersten (Addgene plasmid # 172328 ; http://n2t.net/addgene:172328 ; RRID:Addgene_172328)
