[The description below was written by a language model from this plasmid's Addgene catalogue record and pLannotate feature annotations shown in this document.]
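Description:
pLV-REPORT(PGK) is a roughly 11.8 kb third-generation-style, self-inactivating HIV-1 lentiviral transfer vector built on a pLV backbone. It serves as a dual-fluorescent reporter for mammalian cells, as part of the dFLASH transcription factor activity sensor system. It is maintained in E. coli through a high-copy ColE1/pUC origin and ampicillin resistance. The depositor notes that recombination is generally not a problem but recommends a recombination-deficient strain if it appears. The viral portion has an RSV promoter-driven truncated 5' LTR, the Ψ packaging signal with a gag fragment, the RRE for Rev-dependent export, the cPPT/CTS, and a ΔU3 3' LTR followed by an SV40 poly(A) signal. A posttranscriptional regulatory element annotated as hepatitis B virus-like sequence sits upstream of the 3' LTR.

The payload consists of two tandem cassettes in the same orientation. The first is driven by a minimal promoter, annotated as a fragment matching the TRE3G promoter. It encodes a Tomato fluorescent protein with three C-terminal SV40 nuclear localization signals, joined through 2A peptides to HSV thymidine kinase and a neomycin/G418 resistance gene. The catalogue calls the protein monomeric Tomato, whereas the annotation matches dTomato. No upstream response elements are recorded, so this appears to be a base vector into which enhancer sequences would be placed. Transcription factor activity would then yield nuclear red fluorescence, G418 resistance and sensitivity to nucleoside analogues such as ganciclovir. The second cassette uses the constitutive PGK promoter to express EGFP carrying three N-terminal SV40 NLS copies and destabilized by a mouse ornithine decarboxylase degron (d2eGFP). An E2A peptide links it to hygromycin resistance, which provides a normalization signal, nuclear marking for image segmentation and selection of transduced cells in live-cell and high-content screening.
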