Features (pLannotate 1.2.2; 40 found; start..end, strand, type, name):
      4..110     +  rep_origin     mini-oriP (fragment): internally truncated variant of the Epstein-Barr virus oriP replication origin (Tanaka et al., 1999)
    120..158     -  CDS            TcR (fragment): tetracycline efflux protein; tet; confers resistance to tetracycline
    159..180     +  protein_bind   CAP binding site: CAP binding activates transcription in the presence of cAMP. E. coli catabolite activator protein
    195..225     +  promoter       lac promoter: promoter for the E. coli lac operon
    229..251     +  protein_bind   lac operator (fragment): The lac repressor binds to the lac operator to inhibit transcription in E. coli. This inhibition can be relieved by adding lactose or isopropyl-β-D-thiogalactopyranoside (IPTG). lac repressor encoded by lacI
    294..312     +  promoter       T3 promoter: promoter for bacteriophage T3 RNA polymerase
    340..566     +  promoter       RSV promoter: Rous sarcoma virus enhancer/promoter
    567..747     +  LTR            5' LTR (truncated): truncated 5' long terminal repeat (LTR) from HIV-1
    794..919     +  misc_feature   HIV-1 Ψ: packaging signal of human immunodeficiency virus type 1
    903..1266    +  CDS            HIV-1 gag (fragment): gag protein from human immunodeficiency virus 1; gag
   1412..1645    +  misc_feature   RRE: The Rev response element (RRE) of HIV-1 allows for Rev-dependent mRNA export from the nucleus to the cytoplasm.
   2022..2122    +  CDS            Rev (fragment): human immunodeficiency virus 1 (HIV-1) Rev protein; rev; enhances nuclear export of unspliced and incompletely spliced viral mRNAs
   2136..2253    +  misc_feature   cPPT/CTS: central polypurine tract and central termination sequence of HIV-1
   2288..2416    +  promoter       TRE3G promoter (fragment): 3rd-generation Tet-responsive promoter that can be activated by binding of Tet-On® 3G
   2454..3155    +  CDS            dTomato: dTomato is a basic (constitutively fluorescent) orange fluorescent protein published in 2004, derived from Discosoma sp.. It is reported to be a somewhat slowly-maturing dimer with low acid sensitivity.
   3165..3185    +  CDS            SV40 NLS: nuclear localization signal of SV40 (simian virus 40) large T antigen
   3189..3209    +  CDS            SV40 NLS: nuclear localization signal of SV40 (simian virus 40) large T antigen
   3213..3233    +  CDS            SV40 NLS: nuclear localization signal of SV40 (simian virus 40) large T antigen
   3282..4409    +  CDS            HSV TK: herpes simplex virus thymidine kinase confers sensitivity to nucleoside analogs such as acyclovir or ganciclovir
   4464..5258    +  CDS            NeoR/KanR: aminoglycoside phosphotransferase from Tn5; aph(3')-II (or nptII); confers resistance to neomycin, kanamycin, and G418 (Geneticin®)
   5268..5614    +  promoter       PGK promoter (fragment): mouse phosphoglycerate kinase 1 promoter
   5665..5767    +  promoter       PGK promoter (fragment): mouse phosphoglycerate kinase 1 promoter
   5806..5826    +  CDS            SV40 NLS: nuclear localization signal of SV40 (simian virus 40) large T antigen
   5830..5850    +  CDS            SV40 NLS: nuclear localization signal of SV40 (simian virus 40) large T antigen
   5854..5874    +  CDS            SV40 NLS: nuclear localization signal of SV40 (simian virus 40) large T antigen
   5884..6600    +  CDS            EGFP: EGFP is a basic (constitutively fluorescent) green fluorescent protein published in 1996, derived from Aequorea victoria. It is reported to be a rapidly-maturing weak dimer with moderate acid sensitivity.
   6583..6726    +  CDS            Odc1 (fragment): DCOR_MOUSE - Also known as Odc. Experimental evidence at protein level: Swiss-Prot protein existence level 1. Catalyzes the first and rate-limiting step of polyamine biosynthesis that converts ornithine into putrescine, which is the precursor for the polyamines, spermidine and spermine. Polyamines are essential for cell proliferation and are implicated in cellular processes, ranging from DNA replication to apoptosis. From Mus musculus (Mouse).
   6727..6786    +  CDS            E2A: 2A peptide from equine rhinitis A virus polyprotein Eukaryotic ribosomes fail to insert a peptide bond between the Gly and Pro residues, yielding separate polypeptides.
   6787..7812    +  CDS            HygR: aminoglycoside phosphotransferase from E. coli; aph(4)-Ia; confers resistance to hygromycin
   7819..7974    +  CDS            HBsAg (S) (fragment): major/small (S) envelope protein of hepatitis B virus hepatitis B surface antigen
   8289..8547    +  ncRNA          HBV PRE 1151-1410: Accession: RF02816 - Hepatitis B virus post-transcriptional regulatory element 1151-1410
   8513..8953    +  CDS            X: X_HBVD3 - Experimental evidence at protein level: Swiss-Prot protein existence level 1. Multifunctional protein that plays a role in silencing host antiviral defenses and promoting viral transcription. Does not seem to be essential for HBV infection. May be directly involved in development of cirrhosis and liver cancer (hepatocellular carcinoma). Most of cytosolic activities involve modulation of cytosolic calcium. The effect on apoptosis is controversial depending on the cell types in which the studies have been conducted. May induce apoptosis by localizing in mitochondria and causing loss of
   8975..9043    +  CDS            nef (fragment): NEF_HV1Z2 - Experimental evidence at protein level: Swiss-Prot protein existence level 1. Extracellular Nef protein targets CD4(+) T-lymphocytes for apoptosis by interacting with CXCR4 surface receptors. From Human immunodeficiency virus type 1 group M subtype D (isolate Z2/CDC-Z34) (HIV-1).
   9045..9278    +  LTR            3' LTR (ΔU3): self-inactivating 3' long terminal repeat (LTR) from HIV-1
   9350..9471    +  polyA_signal   SV40 poly(A) signal: SV40 polyadenylation signal
   9491..9595    +  promoter       SV40 promoter (fragment): SV40 early promoter
   9943..10047   +  promoter       AmpR promoter: bla
  10048..10908   +  CDS            AmpR: β-lactamase; bla; confers resistance to ampicillin, carbenicillin, and related antibiotics
  11079..11667   +  rep_origin     ori: high-copy-number ColE1/pMB1/pBR322/pUC origin of replication
  11713..3       -  CDS            TcR (fragment) (across the origin): tetracycline efflux protein; tet; confers resistance to tetracycline
>Addgene plasmid #172328 | pLV-REPORT(PGK) | addgene full sequence | sequence record 354688 | Addgene NGS Result
CGATAACCCTAATTCGATAGCATATGCTTCCCGTTGGGTAACATATGCTATTGAATTAGGGTTAGTCTGG
ATAGTATATACTACTACCCGGGAAGCATATGCTACCCGTTTAGGGTTCACCGGTGATGCCGGCCACGATG
CGTCCGGCGTAGAGGATCTAATGTGAGTTAGCTCACTCATTAGGCACCCCAGGCTTTACACTTTATGCTT
CCGGCTCGTATGTTGTGTGGAATTGTGAGCGGATAACAATTTCACACAGGAAACAGCTATGACCATGATT
ACGCCAAGCGCGCAATTAACCCTCACTAAAGGGAACAAAAGCTGGAGCTGCAAGCTTAATGTAGTCTTAT
GCAATACTCTTGTAGTCTTGCAACATGGTAACGATGAGTTAGCAACATGCCTTACAAGGAGAGAAAAAGC
ACCGTGCATGCCGATTGGTGGAAGTAAGGTGGTACGATCGTGCCTTATTAGGAAGGCAACAGACGGGTCT
GACATGGATTGGACGAACCACTGAATTGCCGCATTGCAGAGATATTGTATTTAAGTGCCTAGCTCGATAC
ATAAACGGGTCTCTCTGGTTAGACCAGATCTGAGCCTGGGAGCTCTCTGGCTAACTAGGGAACCCACTGC
TTAAGCCTCAATAAAGCTTGCCTTGAGTGCTTCAAGTAGTGTGTGCCCGTCTGTTGTGTGACTCTGGTAA
CTAGAGATCCCTCAGACCCTTTTAGTCAGTGTGGAAAATCTCTAGCAGTGGCGCCCGAACAGGGACTTGA
AAGCGAAAGGGAAACCAGAGGAGCTCTCTCGACGCAGGACTCGGCTTGCTGAAGCGCGCACGGCAAGAGG
CGAGGGGCGGCGACTGGTGAGTACGCCAAAAATTTTGACTAGCGGAGGCTAGAAGGAGAGAGATGGGTGC
GAGAGCGTCAGTATTAAGCGGGGGAGAATTAGATCGCGATGGGAAAAAATTCGGTTAAGGCCAGGGGGAA
AGAAAAAATATAAATTAAAACATATAGTATGGGCAAGCAGGGAGCTAGAACGATTCGCAGTTAATCCTGG
CCTGTTAGAAACATCAGAAGGCTGTAGACAAATACTGGGACAGCTACAACCATCCCTTCAGACAGGATCA
GAAGAACTTAGATCATTATATAATACAGTAGCAACCCTCTATTGTGTGCATCAAAGGATAGAGATAAAAG
ACACCAAGGAAGCTTTAGACAAGATAGAGGAAGAGCAAAACAAAAGTAAGACCACCGCACAGCAAGCGGC
CGCTGATCTTCAGACCTGGAGGAGGAGATATGAGGGACAATTGGAGAAGTGAATTATATAAATATAAAGT
AGTAAAAATTGAACCATTAGGAGTAGCACCCACCAAGGCAAAGAGAAGAGTGGTGCAGAGAGAAAAAAGA
GCAGTGGGAATAGGAGCTTTGTTCCTTGGGTTCTTGGGAGCAGCAGGAAGCACTATGGGCGCAGCGTCAA
TGACGCTGACGGTACAGGCCAGACAATTATTGTCTGGTATAGTGCAGCAGCAGAACAATTTGCTGAGGGC
TATTGAGGCGCAACAGCATCTGTTGCAACTCACAGTCTGGGGCATCAAGCAGCTCCAGGCAAGAATCCTG
GCTGTGGAAAGATACCTAAAGGATCAACAGCTCCTGGGGATTTGGGGTTGCTCTGGAAAACTCATTTGCA
CCACTGCTGTGCCTTGGAATGCTAGTTGGAGTAATAAATCTCTGGAACAGATTTGGAATCACACGACCTG
GATGGAGTGGGACAGAGAAATTAACAATTACACAAGCTTAATACACTCCTTAATTGAAGAATCGCAAAAC
CAGCAAGAAAAGAATGAACAAGAATTATTGGAATTAGATAAATGGGCAAGTTTGTGGAATTGGTTTAACA
TAACAAATTGGCTGTGGTATATAAAATTATTCATAATGATAGTAGGAGGCTTGGTAGGTTTAAGAATAGT
TTTTGCTGTACTTTCTATAGTGAATAGAGTTAGGCAGGGATATTCACCATTATCGTTTCAGACCCACCTC
CCAACCCCGAGGGGACCCGACAGGCCCGAAGGAATAGAAGAAGAAGGTGGAGAGAGAGACAGAGACAGAT
CCATTCGATTAGTGAACGGATCTCGACGGTATCGGTTTTAAAAGAAAAGGGGGGATTGGGGGGTACAGTG
CAGGGGAAAGAATAGTAGACATAATAGCAACAGACATACAAACTAAAGAATTACAAAAACAAATTACAAA
AATTCAAAATTTTATCGATTTCGAACCTAGGGTTTAAACGGCGCGCCAGCTTTAGGCGTGTACGGTGGGC
GCCTATAAAAGCAGAGCTCGTTTAGTGAACCGTCAGATCGCCTGGAGCAATTCCACAACACTTTTGTCTT
ATACCAACTTTCCGTACCACTTCCTACCCTCGTAAAGTCGACACCGGGGCCCAGATCTATCGATCGGCCG
GATATGGTGAGCAAGGGCGAGGAGGTCATCAAAGAGTTCATGCGCTTCAAGGTGCGCATGGAGGGCTCCA
TGAACGGCCACGAGTTCGAGATCGAGGGCGAGGGCGAGGGCCGCCCCTACGAGGGCACCCAGACCGCCAA
GCTGAAGGTGACCAAGGGCGGCCCCCTGCCCTTCGCCTGGGACATCCTGTCCCCCCAGTTCATGTACGGC
TCCAAGGCGTACGTGAAGCACCCCGCCGACATCCCCGATTACAAGAAGCTGTCCTTCCCCGAGGGCTTCA
AGTGGGAGCGCGTGATGAACTTCGAGGACGGCGGTCTGGTGACCGTGACCCAGGACTCCTCCCTGCAGGA
CGGCACGCTGATCTACAAGGTGAAGATGCGCGGCACCAACTTCCCCCCCGACGGCCCCGTAATGCAGAAG
AAGACCATGGGCTGGGAGGCCTCCACCGAGCGCCTGTACCCCCGCGACGGCGTGCTGAAGGGCGAGATCC
ACCAGGCCCTGAAGCTGAAGGACGGCGGCCACTACCTGGTGGAGTTCAAGACCATCTACATGGCCAAGAA
GCCCGTGCAACTGCCCGGCTACTACTACGTGGACACCAAGCTGGACATCACCTCCCACAACGAGGACTAC
ACCATCGTGGAACAGTACGAGCGCTCCGAGGGCCGCCACCACCTGTTCCTGTACGGCATGGACGAGCTGT
ACAAGGCCGTGGATCCAAAAAAGAAGAGAAAGGTAGATCCAAAAAAGAAGAGAAAGGTAGATCCAAAAAA
GAAGAGAAAGGTACACGGCGCCACGAAGCAAGCAGGAGATGTTGAAGAAAACCCCGGGCCTATGGCTTCG
TACCCCGGCCATCAACACGCGTCTGCGTTCGACCAGGCTGCGCGTTCTCGCGGCCATAGCAACCGACGTA
CGGCGTTGCGCCCTCGCCGGCAGCAAGAAGCCACGGAAGTCCGCCCGGAGCAGAAAATGCCCACGCTACT
GCGGGTTTATATAGACGGTCCCCACGGGATGGGGAAAACCACCACCACGCAACTGCTGGTGGCCCTGGGT
TCGCGCGACGATATCGTCTACGTACCCGAGCCGATGACTTACTGGCGGGTGCTGGGGGCTTCCGAGACAA
TCGCGAACATCTACACCACACAACACCGCCTCGACCAGGGTGAGATATCGGCCGGGGACGCGGCGGTGGT
AATGACAAGCGCCCAGATAACAATGGGCATGCCTTATGCCGTGACCGACGCCGTTCTGGCTCCTCATATC
GGGGGGGAGGCTGGGAGCTCACATGCCCCGCCCCCGGCCCTCACCCTCATCTTCGACCGCCATCCCATCG
CCGCCCTCCTGTGCTACCCGGCCGCGCGGTACCTTATGGGCAGCATGACCCCCCAGGCCGTGCTGGCGTT
CGTGGCCCTCATCCCGCCGACCTTGCCCGGCACCAACATCGTGCTTGGGGCCCTTCCGGAGGACAGACAC
ATCGACCGCCTGGCCAAACGCCAGCGCCCCGGCGAGCGGCTGGACCTGGCTATGCTGGCTGCGATTCGCC
GCGTTTACGGGCTACTTGCCAATACGGTGCGGTATCTGCAGTGCGGCGGGTCGTGGCGGGAGGACTGGGG
ACAGCTTTCGGGGACGGCCGTGCCGCCCCAGGGTGCCGAGCCCCAGAGCAACGCGGGCCCACGACCCCAT
ATCGGGGACACGTTATTTACCCTGTTTCGGGCCCCCGAGTTGCTGGCCCCCAACGGCGACCTGTATAACG
TGTTTGCCTGGGCCTTGGACGTCTTGGCCAAACGCCTCCGTTCCATGCACGTCTTTATCCTGGATTACGA
CCAATCGCCCGCCGGCTGCCGGGACGCCCTGCTGCAACTTACCTCCGGGATGGTCCAGACCCACGTCACC
ACCCCCGGCTCCATACCGACGATATGCGACCTGGCGCGCACGTTTGCCCGGGAGATGGGGGAGGCTAACG
AGGGCAGAGGAAGTCTTCTAACATGCGGTGACGTGGAGGAGAATCCCGGCCCTATGATTGAACAAGATGG
ATTGCACGCAGGTTCTCCGGCCGCTTGGGTGGAGAGGCTATTCGGCTATGACTGGGCACAACAGACAATC
GGCTGCTCTGATGCCGCCGTGTTCCGGCTGTCAGCGCAGGGGCGCCCGGTTCTTTTTGTCAAGACCGACC
TGTCCGGTGCCCTGAATGAACTGCAGGACGAGGCAGCGCGGCTATCGTGGCTGGCCACGACGGGCGTTCC
TTGCGCAGCTGTGCTCGACGTTGTCACTGAAGCGGGAAGGGACTGGCTGCTATTGGGCGAAGTGCCGGGG
CAGGATCTCCTGTCATCTCACCTTGCTCCTGCCGAGAAAGTATCCATCATGGCTGATGCAATGCGGCGGC
TGCATACGCTTGATCCGGCTACCTGCCCATTCGACCACCAAGCGAAACATCGCATCGAGCGAGCACGTAC
TCGGATGGAAGCCGGTCTTGTCGATCAGGATGATCTGGACGAAGAGCATCAGGGGCTCGCGCCAGCCGAA
CTGTTCGCCAGGCTCAAGGCGCGCATGCCCGACGGCGATGATCTCGTCGTGACCCATGGCGATGCCTGCT
TGCCGAATATCATGGTGGAAAATGGCCGCTTTTCTGGATTCATCGACTGTGGCCGGCTGGGTGTGGCGGA
CCGCTATCAGGACATAGCGTTGGCTACCCGTGATATTGCTGAAGAGCTTGGCGGCGAATGGGCTGACCGC
TTCCTCGTGCTTTACGGTATCGCCGCTCCCGATTCGCAGCGCATCGCCTTCTATCGCCTTCTTGACGAGT
TCTTCTGAAATTCTACCGGGTAGGGGAGGCGCTTTTCCCAAGGCAGTCTGGAGCATGCGCTTTAGCAGCC
CCGCTGGGCACTTGGCGCTACACAAGTGGCCTCTGGCCTCGCACACATTCCACATCCACCGGTAGGCGCC
AACCGGCTCCGTTCTTTGGTGGCCCCTTCGCGCCACCTTCTACTCCTCCCCTAGTCAGGAAGTTCCCCCC
CGCCCCGCAGCTCGCGTCGTGCAGGACGTGACAAATGGAAGTAGCACGTCTCACTAGTCTCGTGCAGATG
GACAGCACCGCTGAGCAATGGAAGCGGGTAGGCCTTTGGGGCAGCGGCCAATAGCAGCTTTGCTCCTTCG
CTTTCTGGGCTCAGGGGCGGGGCGGGCGCCCGAAGGTCCTCCKGMGGCYYKSYRKKCTSMRSGSCGGGGC
GGGCGCCCGAAGGTCCTCCGGAGGCCCGGCATTCTGCACGCTTCAAAAGCGCACGTCTGCCGCGCTGTTC
TCCTCTTCCTCATCTCCGGGCCTTTCGACCTGCATCTCGAGGTCGCCACCATGGTGCACGTGGATCCAAA
AAAGAAGAGAAAGGTAGATCCAAAAAAGAAGAGAAAGGTAGATCCAAAAAAGAAGAGAAAGGTACACGTG
TCCATGGTGAGCAAGGGCGAGGAGCTGTTCACCGGGGTGGTGCCCATCCTGGTCGAGCTGGACGGCGACG
TAAACGGCCACAAGTTCAGCGTGTCCGGCGAGGGCGAGGGCGATGCCACCTACGGCAAGCTGACCCTGAA
GTTCATCTGCACCACCGGCAAGCTGCCCGTGCCCTGGCCCACCCTCGTGACCACCCTGACCTACGGCGTG
CAGTGCTTCAGCCGCTACCCCGACCACATGAAGCAGCACGACTTCTTCAAGTCCGCCATGCCCGAAGGCT
ACGTCCAGGAGCGCACCATCTTCTTCAAGGACGACGGCAACTACAAGACCCGCGCCGAGGTGAAGTTCGA
GGGCGACACCCTGGTGAACCGCATCGAGCTGAAGGGCATCGACTTCAAGGAGGACGGCAACATCCTGGGG
CACAAGCTGGAGTACAACTACAACAGCCACAACGTCTATATCATGGCCGACAAGCAGAAGAACGGCATCA
AGGTGAACTTCAAGATCCGCCACAACATCGAGGACGGCAGCGTGCAGCTCGCCGACCACTACCAGCAGAA
CACCCCCATCGGCGACGGCCCCGTGCTGCTGCCCGACAACCACTACCTGAGCACCCAGTCCGCCCTGAGC
AAAGACCCCAACGAGAAGCGCGATCACATGGTCCTGCTGGAGTTCGTGACCGCCGCCGGGATCACTCTCG
GCATGGACGAGCTGTACAAGAAGCTTAGCCATGGCTTCCCGCCGGAGGTGGAGGAGCAGGATGATGGCAC
GCTGCCCATGTCTTGTGCCCAGGAGAGCGGGATGGACCGTCACCCTGCAGCCTGTGCTTCTGCTAGGATC
AATGTGCAGTGTACTAATTATGCTCTCTTGAAATTGGCTGGAGATGTTGAGAGCAACCCAGGTCCCATGA
AAAAGCCTGAACTCACCGCGACGTCTGTCGAGAAGTTTCTGATCGAAAAGTTCGACAGCGTCTCCGACCT
GATGCAGCTCTCGGAGGGCGAAGAATCTCGTGCTTTCAGCTTCGATGTAGGAGGGCGTGGATATGTCCTG
CGGGTAAATAGCTGCGCCGATGGTTTCTACAAAGATCGTTATGTTTATCGGCACTTTGCATCGGCCGCGC
TCCCGATTCCGGAAGTGCTTGACATTGGGGAATTCAGCGAGAGCCTGACCTATTGCATCTCCCGCCGTGC
ACAGGGTGTCACGTTGCAAGACCTGCCTGAAACCGAACTGCCCGCTGTTCTGCAGCCGGTCGCGGAGGCC
ATGGATGCGATCGCTGCGGCCGATCTTAGCCAGACGAGCGGGTTCGGCCCATTCGGACCGCAAGGAATCG
GTCAATACACTACATGGCGTGATTTCATATGCGCGATTGCTGATCCCCATGTGTATCACTGGCAAACTGT
GATGGACGACACCGTCAGTGCGTCCGTCGCGCAGGCTCTCGATGAGCTGATGCTTTGGGCCGAGGACTGC
CCCGAAGTCCGGCACCTCGTGCACGCGGATTTCGGCTCCAACAATGTCCTGACGGACAATGGCCGCATAA
CAGCGGTCATTGACTGGAGCGAGGCGATGTTCGGGGATTCCCAATACGAGGTCGCCAACATCTTCTTCTG
GAGGCCGTGGTTGGCTTGTATGGAGCAGCAGACGCGCTACTTCGAGCGGAGGCATCCGGAGCTTGCAGGA
TCGCCGCGGCTCCGGGCGTATATGCTCCGCATTGGTCTTGACCAACTCTATCAGAGCTTGGTTGACGGCA
ATTTCGATGATGCAGCTTGGGCGCAGGGTCGATGCGACGCAATCGTCCGATCCGGAGCCGGGACTGTCGG
GCGTACACAAATCGCCCGCAGAAGCGCGGCCGTCTGGACCGATGGCTGTGTAGAAGTACTCGCCGATAGT
GGAAACCGACGCCCCAGCACTCGTCCGAGGGCAAAGGAATAGGCTAGCCTAGTGCCATTTGTTCAGTGGT
TCGTAGGGCTTTCCCCCACTGTTTGGCTTTCAGTTATATGGATGATGTGGTATTGGGGGCCAAGTCTGTA
CAGCATCTTGAGTCCCTTTTTACCGCTGTTACCAATTTTCTTTTGTCTTTGGGTATACATTTAAACCCTA
ACAAAACAAAGAGATGGGGTTACTCTCTAAATTTTATGGGTTATGTCATTGGATGTTATGGGTCCTTGCC
ACAAGAACACATCATACAAAAAATCAAAGAATGTTTTAGAAAACTTCCTATTAACAGGCCTATTGATTGG
AAAGTATGTCAACGAATTGTGGGTCTTTTGGGTTTTGCTGCCCCTTTTACACAATGTGGTTATCCTGCGT
TGATGCCTTTGTATGCATGTATTCAATCTAAGCAGGCTTTCACTTTCTCGCCAACTTACAAGGCCTTTCT
GTGTAAACAATACCTGAACCTTTACCCCGTTGCCCGGCAACGGCCAGGTCTGTGCCAAGTGTTTGCTGAC
GCAACCCCCACTGGCTGGGGCTTGGTCATGGGCCATCAGCGCATGCGTGGAACCTTTTCGGCTCCTCTGC
CGATCCATACTGCGGAACTCCTAGCCGCTTGTTTTGCTCGCAGCAGGTCTGGAGCAAACATTATCGGGAC
TGATAACTCTGTTGTCCTATCCCGCAAATATACATCGTTTCCATGGCTGCTAGGCTGTGCTGCCAACTGG
ATCCTGCGCGGGACGTCCTTTGTTTACGTCCCGTCGGCGCTGAATCCTGCGGACGACCCTTCTCGGGGTC
GCTTGGGACTCTCTCGTCCCCTTCTCCGTCTGCCGTTCCGACCGACCACGGGGCGCACCTCTCTTTACGC
GGACTCCCCGTCTGTGCCTTCTCATCTGCCGGACCGTGTGCACTTCGCTTCACCTCTGCACGTCGCATGG
AGACCACCGTGAACGCCCACCAAATATTGCCCAAGGTCTTACATAAGAGGACTCTTGGACTCTCAGCAAT
GTCAACGACCGACCTTGAGGCATACTTCAAAGACTGTTTGTTTAAAGACTGGGAGGAGTTGGGGGAGGAG
ATTAGGTTAAAGGTCTTTGTACTAGGAGGCTGTAGGCATAAATTGGTCTGCGCACCAGCACCATGGCGCA
ATCACTAGAGCGGGGTACCTTTAAGACCAATGACTTACAAGGCAGCTGTAGATCTTAGCCACTTTTTAAA
AGAAAAGGGGGGACTGGAAGGGCTAATTCACTCCCAACGAAGACAAGATCTGCTTTTTGCTTGTACTGGG
TCTCTCTGGTTAGACCAGATCTGAGCCTGGGAGCTCTCTGGCTAACTAGGGAACCCACTGCTTAAGCCTC
AATAAAGCTTGCCTTGAGTGCTTCAAGTAGTGTGTGCCCGTCTGTTGTGTGACTCTGGTAACTAGAGATC
CCTCAGACCCTTTTAGTCAGTGTGGAAAATCTCTAGCAGTAGTAGTTCATGTCATCTTATTATTCAGTAT
TTATAACTTGCAAAGAAATGAATATCAGAGAGTGAGAGGAACTTGTTTATTGCAGCTTATAATGGTTACA
AATAAAGCAATAGCATCACAAATTTCACAAATAAAGCATTTTTTTCACTGCATTCTAGTTGTGGTTTGTC
CAAACTCATCAATGTATCTTATCATGTCTGGCTCTAGCTATCCCGCCCCTAACTCCGCCCATCCCGCCCC
TAACTCCGCCCAGTTCCGCCCATTCTCCGCCCCATGGCTGACTAATTTTTTTTATTTATGCAGAGGCCGA
GGCCGGATCCCTTGAGTGGCTTTCATCCTGGAGCAGACTTTGCAGTCTGTGGACTGCAACACAACATTGC
CTTTATGTGTAACTCTTGGCTGAAGCTCTTACACCAATGCTGGGGGACATGTACCTCCCAGGGGCCCAGG
AAGACTACGGGAGGCTACACCAACGTCAATCAGAGGGGCCTGTGTAGCTACCGATAAGCGGACCCTCAAG
AGGGCATTAGCAATAGTGTTTATAAGGCCCCCTTGTTAATTCTTGAAGACGAAAGGGCCTCGTGATACGC
CTATTTTTATAGGTTAATGTCATGATAATAATGGTTTCTTAGACGTCAGGTGGCACTTTTCGGGGAAATG
TGCGCGGAACCCCTATTTGTTTATTTTTCTAAATACATTCAAATATGTATCCGCTCATGAGACAATAACC
CTGATAAATGCTTCAATAATATTGAAAAAGGAAGAGTATGAGTATTCAACATTTCCGTGTCGCCCTTATT
CCCTTTTTTGCGGCATTTTGCCTTCCTGTTTTTGCTCACCCAGAAACGCTGGTGAAAGTAAAAGATGCTG
AAGATCAGTTGGGTGCACGAGTGGGTTACATCGAACTGGATCTCAACAGCGGTAAGATCCTTGAGAGTTT
TCGCCCCGAAGAACGTTTTCCAATGATGAGCACTTTTAAAGTTCTGCTATGTGGCGCGGTATTATCCCGT
GTTGACGCCGGGCAAGAGCAACTCGGTCGCCGCATACACTATTCTCAGAATGACTTGGTTGAGTACTCAC
CAGTCACAGAAAAGCATCTTACGGATGGCATGACAGTAAGAGAATTATGCAGTGCTGCCATAACCATGAG
TGATAACACTGCGGCCAACTTACTTCTGACAACGATCGGAGGACCGAAGGAGCTAACCGCTTTTTTGCAC
AACATGGGGGATCATGTAACTCGCCTTGATCGTTGGGAACCGGAGCTGAATGAAGCCATACCAAACGACG
AGCGTGACACCACGATGCCTGCAGCAATGGCAACAACGTTGCGCAAACTATTAACTGGCGAACTACTTAC
TCTAGCTTCCCGGCAACAATTAATAGACTGGATGGAGGCGGATAAAGTTGCAGGACCACTTCTGCGCTCG
GCCCTTCCGGCTGGCTGGTTTATTGCTGATAAATCTGGAGCCGGTGAGCGTGGGTCTCGCGGTATCATTG
CAGCACTGGGGCCAGATGGTAAGCCCTCCCGTATCGTAGTTATCTACACGACGGGGAGTCAGGCAACTAT
GGATGAACGAAATAGACAGATCGCTGAGATAGGTGCCTCACTGATTAAGCATTGGTAACTGTCAGACCAA
GTTTACTCATATATACTTTAGATTGATTTAAAACTTCATTTTTAATTTAAAAGGATCTAGGTGAAGATCC
TTTTTGATAATCTCATGACCAAAATCCCTTAACGTGAGTTTTCGTTCCACTGAGCGTCAGACCCCGTAGA
AAAGATCAAAGGATCTTCTTGAGATCCTTTTTTTCTGCGCGTAATCTGCTGCTTGCAAACAAAAAAACCA
CCGCTACCAGCGGTGGTTTGTTTGCCGGATCAAGAGCTACCAACTCTTTTTCCGAAGGTAACTGGCTTCA
GCAGAGCGCAGATACCAAATACTGTCCTTCTAGTGTAGCCGTAGTTAGGCCACCACTTCAAGAACTCTGT
AGCACCGCCTACATACCTCGCTCTGCTAATCCTGTTACCAGTGGCTGCTGCCAGTGGCGATAAGTCGTGT
CTTACCGGGTTGGACTCAAGACGATAGTTACCGGATAAGGCGCAGCGGTCGGGCTGAACGGGGGGTTCGT
GCACACAGCCCAGCTTGGAGCGAACGACCTACACCGAACTGAGATACCTACAGCGTGAGCTATGAGAAAG
CGCCACGCTTCCCGAAGGGAGAAAGGCGGACAGGTATCCGGTAAGCGGCAGGGTCGGAACAGGAGAGCGC
ACGAGGGAGCTTCCAGGGGGAAACGCCTGGTATCTTTATAGTCCTGTCGGGTTTCGCCACCTCTGACTTG
AGCGTCGATTTTTGTGATGCTCGTCAGGGGGGCGGAGCCTATGGAAAAACGCCAGCAACGCGGCCTTTTT
ACGGTTCCTGGCCTTTTGCTGGCCTTGAAGCTGTCCCTGATGGTCGTCATCTACCTGCCTGGACAGCATG
GCCTGCAACGCGGGCATCCCGATGCCGCCGGAAGCGAGAAGAATCATAATGGGGAAGGCCATCCAGCCTC
GCGTCG
